Addgene plasmid #152857: pGBW-m4133479
Purpose: Mammalian expression plasmid for SARS-CoV-2 ORF10 protein
Depositing lab: Ginkgo Bioworks & Benjie Chen. Depositing organization: Ginkgo Bioworks.
Backbone
  Vector backbone: pTwist_CMV_6
  Backbone size w/o insert (bp): 4180
  Vector type: Mammalian Expression
Growth in bacteria
  Bacterial resistance: Ampicillin, 100 μg/mL
  Growth temperature: 37°C
  Growth strain: DH5alpha
  Copy number: High Copy
Gene/Insert
  Gene/Insert name: SARS-CoV-2 ORF10 protein
  Species: Severe acute respiratory syndrome coronavirus 2
  Insert size (bp): 110
  Mutation: wt
  Entrez Gene: ORF10 (a.k.a. GU280_gp11)
  Promoter: CMV
  Tag / fusion protein: Cleavable TEV;TRX (C terminal on backbone)
  Cloning method: Unknown
Resource information
  A portion of this plasmid was derived from a plasmid made by: GinkgoBioworks
Depositor comments: NCBI reference sequence: YP_009725255.1
How to cite: pGBW-m4133479 was a gift from Ginkgo Bioworks & Benjie Chen (Addgene plasmid # 152857 ; http://n2t.net/addgene:152857 ; RRID:Addgene_152857)
