[The description below was written by a language model from this plasmid's Addgene catalogue record and pLannotate feature annotations shown in this document.]
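Description:
pGBW-m4133479 is a mammalian expression plasmid built on the pTwist_CMV_6 backbone for producing the wild-type ORF10 protein of SARS-CoV-2. It is propagated in E. coli as a high-copy plasmid through a ColE1/pUC-type origin of replication and selected with ampicillin via a β-lactamase (AmpR) gene. No mammalian selection marker appears in the feature table, which suggests use by transient transfection, although the record does not say so.

The short ORF10 coding sequence (about 110 bp) is itself not annotated in the feature table. From the layout of the circular map, it should lie between the CMV promoter elements near the end of the numbered sequence and the thioredoxin gene near the start. Transcription is driven by the human cytomegalovirus immediate-early enhancer and promoter; the annotation software matched the promoter region only as a fragment and as a truncated CMVd2-type element. According to the catalogue entry, ORF10 carries a backbone-encoded C-terminal fusion consisting of a TEV protease cleavage site and thioredoxin. The table confirms E. coli trxA followed by a 6xHis tag, but the TEV site is not annotated. Thioredoxin is commonly used to improve solubility and stability of small or poorly behaved proteins, the His tag allows metal-affinity purification or detection, and TEV cleavage would release the fusion partner.

An SV40 polyadenylation signal lies downstream of the cassette, though it is annotated on the opposite strand. The expression unit is flanked by β-globin insulator elements, T7 and rrnG transcription terminators, and an upstream synthetic poly(A) signal, which together would limit read-through between it and the bacterial backbone. The construct suits expression, purification or interaction studies of this viral accessory protein in mammalian cells.
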