Features (pLannotate 1.2.2; 17 found; start..end, strand, type, name):
    140..466     +  CDS            trxA: THIO_ECO57 - Experimental evidence at protein level: Swiss-Prot protein existence level 1. Participates in various redox reactions through the reversible oxidation of its active center dithiol to a disulfide and catalyzes dithiol-disulfide exchange reactions. From Escherichia coli O157:H7.
    488..505     +  CDS            6xHis: 6xHis affinity tag
    582..703     -  polyA_signal   SV40 poly(A) signal: SV40 polyadenylation signal
    726..795     -  CDS            large T antigen (fragment): large T antigen from SV40 (simian virus 40)
    818..864     +  terminator     T7 terminator: transcription terminator for bacteriophage T7 RNA polymerase
    894..1030    +  terminator     rrnG terminator: transcription terminator from the E. coli ribosomal RNA rrnG operon (Albrechtsen et al., 1991)
   1075..1146    +  misc_feature   3' β-globin insulator: insulator downstream of the human β-globin locus (Farrell et al., 2002)
   1372..1960    -  rep_origin     ori: high-copy-number ColE1/pMB1/pBR322/pUC origin of replication
   2132..2196    -  CDS            bla(M) (fragment): β-lactamase lacking the signal sequence; bla(M); allows cytosolic expression of β-lactamase
   2706..3566    +  CDS            AmpR: β-lactamase; bla; confers resistance to ampicillin, carbenicillin, and related antibiotics
   3579..3715    +  terminator     rrnG terminator: transcription terminator from the E. coli ribosomal RNA rrnG operon (Albrechtsen et al., 1991)
   3867..3938    +  misc_feature   5' β-globin insulator: insulator upstream of the human β-globin locus (Farrell et al., 2002)
   3943..3989    -  terminator     T7 terminator: transcription terminator for bacteriophage T7 RNA polymerase
   4007..4055    -  polyA_signal   poly(A) signal: synthetic polyadenylation signal
   4136..4439    +  enhancer       CMV enhancer: human cytomegalovirus immediate early enhancer
   4512..4529    -  promoter       CMV promoter (fragment): human cytomegalovirus (CMV) immediate early promoter
   4592..4643    +  promoter       CMVd2 promoter: truncated human cytomegalovirus (CMV) immediate early promoter that yields moderately reduced expression relative to the full-length promoter
>Addgene plasmid #152857 | pGBW-m4133479 | depositor full sequence | sequence record 295869 | Full Sequence
CACCATGGGGTACATAAATGTTTTCGCCTTTCCATTCACGATCTATTCACTCCTTTTATGTAGGATGAAC
TCTCGCAATTACATTGCTCAGGTAGACGTCGTGAACTTTAACCTAACTGAAAACCTTTACTTTCAGTCGA
TGAGTGACAAAATCATTCATCTAACCGATGACTCCTTTGATACAGACGTGTTGAAGGCCGATGGTGCGAT
ACTGGTAGATTTCTGGGCTGAATGGTGTGGCCCGTGCAAGATGATCGCACCCATTCTGGACGAGATCGCC
GACGAGTATCAAGGAAAATTAACTGTCGCTAAGCTTAATATAGATCAGAACCCAGGGACGGCACCTAAAT
ACGGCATCAGGGGAATACCTACCCTCCTGCTCTTTAAGAATGGGGAAGTTGCCGCGACAAAAGTGGGAGC
CCTGTCTAAGGGCCAGCTAAAAGAGTTCTTGGACGCTAACCTGGCAGGTTCAGGCTCGGGGCACATGCAC
CATCACCATCACCATAGCAGCGGGCTCGTGCCACGCGGCTAAGCTAGCTTGACTGACTGAGATACAGCGT
ACCTTCAGCTCACAGACATGATAAGATACATTGATGAGTTTGGACAAACCACAACTAGAATGCAGTGAAA
AAAATGCTTTATTTGTGAAATTTGTGATGCTATTGCTTTATTTGTAACCATTATAAGCTGCAATAAACAA
GTTAACAACAACAATTGCATTCATTTTATGTTTCAGGTTCAGGGGGAGGTGTGGGAGGTTTTTTAAAGCA
AGTAAAACCTCTACAAATGTGGTATTGGCCCATCTCTATCGGTATCGTAGCATAACCCCTTGGGGCCTCT
AAACGGGTCTTGAGGGGTTTTTTGTGCCCCTCGGGCCGGATTGCTATCTACCGGCATTGGCGCAGAAAAA
AATGCCTGATGCGACGCTGCGCGTCTTATACTCCCACATATGCCAGATTCAGCAACGGATACGGCTTCCC
CAACTTGCCCACTTCCATACGTGTCCTCCTTACCAGAAATTTATCCTTAAGGTCGTCAGCTATCCTGCAG
GCGATCTCTCGATTTCGATCAAGACATTCCTTTAATGGTCTTTTCTGGACACCACTAGGGGTCAGAAGTA
GTTCATCAAACTTTCTTCCCTCCCTAATCTCATTGGTTACCTTGGGCTATCGAAACTTAATTAACCAGTC
AAGTCAGCTACTTGGCGAGATCGACTTGTCTGGGTTTCGACTACGCTCAGAATTGCGTCAGTCAAGTTCG
ATCTGGTCCTTGCTATTGCACCCGTTCTCCGATTACGAGTTTCATTTAAATCATGTGAGCAAAAGGCCAG
CAAAAGGCCAGGAACCGTAAAAAGGCCGCGTTGCTGGCGTTTTTCCATAGGCTCCGCCCCCCTGACGAGC
ATCACAAAAATCGACGCTCAAGTCAGAGGTGGCGAAACCCGACAGGACTATAAAGATACCAGGCGTTTCC
CCCTGGAAGCTCCCTCGTGCGCTCTCCTGTTCCGACCCTGCCGCTTACCGGATACCTGTCCGCCTTTCTC
CCTTCGGGAAGCGTGGCGCTTTCTCATAGCTCACGCTGTAGGTATCTCAGTTCGGTGTAGGTCGTTCGCT
CCAAGCTGGGCTGTGTGCACGAACCCCCCGTTCAGCCCGACCGCTGCGCCTTATCCGGTAACTATCGTCT
TGAGTCCAACCCGGTAAGACACGACTTATCGCCACTGGCAGCAGCCACTGGTAACAGGATTAGCAGAGCG
AGGTATGTAGGCGGTGCTACAGAGTTCTTGAAGTGGTGGCCTAACTACGGCTACACTAGAAGAACAGTAT
TTGGTATCTGCGCTCTGCTGAAGCCAGTTACCTTCGGAAAAAGAGTTGGTAGCTCTTGATCCGGCAAACA
AACCACCGCTGGTAGCGGTGGTTTTTTTGTTTGCAAGCAGCAGATTACGCGCAGAAAAAAAGGATCTCAA
GAAGATCCTTTGATCTTTTCTACGGGGTCTGACGCTCAGTGGAACGAAAACTCACGTTAAGGGATTTTGG
TCATGAGATTATCAAAAAGGATCTTCACCTAGATCCTTTTAAATTAAAAATGAAGTTTTAAATCAATCTA
AAGTATATATGAGTAAACTTGGTCTGACAGTTACCAATGCTTAATCAGTGAGGCACCTATCTCAGCGATC
TGTCTATTTCGTTCATCCATAGTTGCATTTAAATTTCCGAACTCTCCAAGGCCCTCGTCGGAAAATCTTC
AAACCTTTCGTCCGATCCATCTTGCAGGCTACCTCTCGAACGAACTATCGCAAGTCTCTTGGCCGGCCTT
GCGCCTTGGCTATTGCTTGGCAGCGCCTATCGCCAGGTATTACTCCAATCCCGAATATCCGAGATCGGGA
TCACCCGAGAGAAGTTCAACCTACATCCTCAATCCCGATCTATCCGAGATCCGAGGAATATCGAAATCGG
GGCGCGCCTGGTGTACCGAGAACGATCCTCTCAGTGCGAGTCTCGACGATCCATATCGTTGCTTGGCAGT
CAGCCAGTCGGAATCCAGCTTGGGACCCAGGAAGTCCAATCGTCAGATATTGTACTCAAGCCTGGTCACG
GCAGCGTACCGATCTGTTTAAACCTAGATATTGATAGTCTGATCGGTCAACGTATAATCGAGTCCTAGCT
TTTGCAAACATCTATCAAGAGACAGGATCAGCAGGAGGCTTTCGCATGAGTATTCAACATTTCCGTGTCG
CCCTTATTCCCTTTTTTGCGGCATTTTGCCTTCCTGTTTTTGCTCACCCAGAAACGCTGGTGAAAGTAAA
AGATGCTGAAGATCAGTTGGGTGCGCGAGTGGGTTACATCGAACTGGATCTCAACAGCGGTAAGATCCTT
GAGAGTTTTCGCCCCGAAGAACGCTTTCCAATGATGAGCACTTTTAAAGTTCTGCTATGTGGCGCGGTAT
TATCCCGTATTGACGCCGGGCAAGAGCAACTCGGTCGCCGCATACACTATTCTCAGAATGACTTGGTTGA
GTATTCACCAGTCACAGAAAAGCATCTTACGGATGGCATGACAGTAAGAGAATTATGCAGTGCTGCCATA
ACCATGAGTGATAACACTGCGGCCAACTTACTTCTGACAACGATTGGAGGACCGAAGGAGCTAACCGCTT
TTTTGCACAACATGGGGGATCATGTAACTCGCCTTGATCGTTGGGAACCGGAGCTGAATGAAGCCATACC
AAACGACGAGCGTGACACCACGATGCCTGTAGCAATGGCAACAACCTTGCGTAAACTATTAACTGGCGAA
CTACTTACTCTAGCTTCCCGGCAACAGTTGATAGACTGGATGGAGGCGGATAAAGTTGCAGGACCACTTC
TGCGCTCGGCCCTTCCGGCTGGCTGGTTTATTGCTGATAAATCTGGAGCCGGTGAGCGTGGGTCTCGCGG
TATCATTGCAGCACTGGGGCCAGATGGTAAGCCCTCCCGTATCGTAGTTATCTACACGACGGGGAGTCAG
GCAACTATGGATGAACGAAATAGACAGATCGCTGAGATAGGTGCCTCACTGATTAAGCATTGGTAACCGA
TTCTAGGTGCATTGGCGCAGAAAAAAATGCCTGATGCGACGCTGCGCGTCTTATACTCCCACATATGCCA
GATTCAGCAACGGATACGGCTTCCCCAACTTGCCCACTTCCATACGTGTCCTCCTTACCAGAAATTTATC
CTTAAGATCCCGAATCGTTTAAACTCGACTCTGGCTCTATCGAATCTCCGTCGTTTCGAGCTTACGCGAA
CAGCCGTGGCGCTCATTTGCTCGTCGGGCATCGAATCTCGTCAGCTATCGTCAGCTTACCTTTTTGGCAG
CGATCGCGGCTCCCGACATCTTGGACCATTAGCTCCACAGGTATCTTCTTCCCTCTAGTGGTCATAACAG
CAGCTTCAGCTACCTCTCAATTCAAAAAACCCCTCAAGACCCGTTTAGAGGCCCCAAGGGGTTATGCTAT
CAATCGTTGCGTTACACACACAAAAAACCAACACACATCCATCTTCGATGGATAGCGATTTTATTATCTA
ACTGCTGATCGAGTGTAGCCAGATCTAGTAATCAATTACGGGGTCATTAGTTCATAGCCCATATATGGAG
TTCCGCGTTACATAACTTACGGTAAATGGCCCGCCTGGCTGACCGCCCAACGACCCCCGCCCATTGACGT
CAATAATGACGTATGTTCCCATAGTAACGCCAATAGGGACTTTCCATTGACGTCAATGGGTGGAGTATTT
ACGGTAAACTGCCCACTTGGCAGTACATCAAGTGTATCATATGCCAAGTACGCCCCCTATTGACGTCAAT
GACGGTAAATGGCCCGCCTGGCATTATGCCCAGTACATGACCTTATGGGACTTTCCTACTTGGCAGTACA
TCTACGTATTAGTCATCGCTATTACCATGCTGATGCGGTTTTGGCAGTACATCAATGGGCGTGGATAGCG
GTTTGACTCACGGGGATTTCCAAGTCTCCACCCCATTGACGTCAATGGGAGTTTGTTTTGGCACCAAAAT
CAACGGGACTTTCCAAAATGTCGTAACAACTCCGCCCCATTGACGCAAATGGGCGGTAGGCGTGTACGGT
GGGAGGTCTATATAAGCAGAGCTGGTTTAGTGAACCGTCAGATCAGATCTTTGTCGATCCTACCATCCAC
TCGACACACCCGCCAGCGGCCGC
